>Addgene plasmid #112689 | gRNA[Tra].1026G | addgene full sequence | sequence record 232708 | Addgene NGS Result
[124 nt withheld, positions 1-124]
C
[91 nt withheld, positions 126-216]
A
[49 nt withheld, positions 218-266]
CCTTTGACGTTGGAGTCCACGTTCTTT
[37 nt withheld, positions 294-330]
ACCCTATCTCGGTCTATTCTTTTGATTTATAAGGGATTTTGCCGATTTCGGCCTATTGGTTAAAAAATGA
GCTGATTTAACAAAAATTTAACGCGAATTTTAACAAAATATTAACGCTTACAATTTMCRTTCGCCATTCA
GGCTGCGCAACTGTTGGGAAGGGCGATCGGTGCGGGCCTCTTCGCTATTACGCCAGCTGGCGAAAGGGGG
ATGTGCTGCAAGGCGATTAAGTTGGGTAACGCCAGGGTTTTCCCAGTCACGACGTTGTAAAACGACGGCC
AGTGAATTGTAATACGACTCACTATAGGGCGAATTGGGTACGTACCGGGCCCCTAGTATGTATGTAAGTT
AATAAAACCCATTTTTGCGGAAAGTAGATAAAAAAAACATTTTTTTTTTTTACTGCACTGGATATCATTG
AACTTATCTGATCAGTTTTAAATTTACTTCGATCCAAGGGTATTTGATGTACCAGGTTCTTTCGATTACC
TCTCACTCAAAATGACATTCCACTCAAAGTCAGCGCTGTTTGCCTCCTTCTCTGTCCACAGAAATATCGC
CGTCTCTTTCGCCGCTGCGTCCGCTATCTCTTTCGCCACCGTTTGTAGCGTTACGTAGCGTCAATGTCCG
CCTTCAGTTGCATTTTGTCAGCGGTTTCGTGACGAAGCTCCAAGCGGTTTACGCCATCAATTAAACACAA
AGTGCTGTGCCAAAACTCCTCTCGCTTCTTATTTTTGTTTGTTTTTTGAGTGATTGGGGTGGTGATTGGT
TTTGGGTGGGTAAGCAGGGGAAAGTGTGAAAAATCCCGGCAATGGGCCAAGAGGATCAGGAGCTATTAAT
TCGCGGAGGCAGCAAACACCCATCTGCCGAGCATCTGAACAATGTGAGTAGTACATGTGCATACATCTTA
AGTTCACTTGATCTATAGGAACTGCGATTGCAACATCAAATTGTCTGCGGCGTGAGAACTGCGACCCACA
AAAATCCCAAACCGCAATTGCACAAACAAATAGTGACACGAAACAGATTATTCTGGTAGCTGTTCTCGCT
ATATAAGACAATTTTTGAGATCATATCATGATCAAGACATCTAAAGGCATTCATTTTCGACTATATTCTT
TTTTACAAAAAATATAACAACCAGATATTTTAAGCTGATCCTAGATGCACAAAAAATAAATAAAAGTATA
AACCTACTTCGTAGGATACTTCGGGGTACTTTTTGTTCGGGGTTAGATGAGCATAACGCTTGTAGTTGAT
ATTTGAGATCCCCTATCATTGCAGGGTGACAGCGGAGCGGCTTCGCAGAGCTGCATTAACCAGGGCTTCG
GGCAGGCCAAAAACTACGGCACGCTCCGGCCACCCAGTCCGCCGGAGGACTCCGGTTCAGGGAGCGGCCA
ACTAGCCGAGAACCTCACCTATGCCTGGCACAATATGGACATCTTTGGGGCGGTCAATCAGCCGGGCTCC
GGATGGCGGCAGCTGGTCAACCGGACACGCGGACTATTCTGCAACGAGCGACACATACCGGCGCCCAGGA
AACATTTGCTCAAGAACGGTGAGTTTCTATTCGCAGTCGGCTGATCTGTGTGAAATCTTAATAAAGGGTC
CAATTACCAATTTGAAACTCAGTTTGCGGCGTGGCCTATCCGGGCGAACTTTTGGCCGTGATGGGCAGTT
CCGGTGCCGGAAAGACGACCCTGCTGAATGCCCTTGCCTTTCGATCGCCGCAGGGCATCCAAGTATCGCC
ATCCGGGATGCGACTGCTCAATGGCCAACCTGTGGACGCCAAGGAGATGCAGGCCAGGTGCGCCTATGTC
CAGCAGGATGACCTCTTTATCGGCTCCCTAACGGCCAGGGAACACCTGATTTTCCAAGCCATGGTGCGGA
TGCCACGACATCTGACCTATCGGCAGCGAGTGGCCCGCGTGGATCAGGTGATCCAGGAGCTTTCGCTCAG
CAAATGTCAGCACACGATCATCGGTGTGCCCGGCAGGGTGAAAGGTCTGTCCGGCGGAGAAAGGAAGCGT
CTGGCATTCGCCTCCGAGGCTCTAACCGATCCGCCGCTTCTGATCTGCGATGAGCCCACCTCCGGACTGG
ACTCCTTTACCGCCCACAGCGTCGTCCAGGTGCTGAAGAAGCTGTCGCAGAAGGGCAAGACCGTCATCCT
GACCATTCATCAGCCGTCTTCCGAGCTGTTTGAGCTCTTTGACAAGATCCTTCTGATGGCCGAGGGCAGG
GTAGCTTTCTTGGGCACTCCCAGCGAAGCCGTCGACTTCTTTTCCTAGTGAGTTCGATGTGTTTATTAAG
GGTATCTAGTATTACATAACATCTCAACTCCTATCCAGCGTGGGTGCCCAGTGTCCTACCAACTACAATC
CGGCGGACTTTTACGTACAGGTGTTGGCCGTTGTGCCCGGACGGGAGATCGAGTCCCGTGATCGGATCGC
CAAGATATGCGACAATTTTGCCATTAGCAAAGTAGCCCGGGATATGGAGCAGTTGTTGGCCACCAAAAAT
CTGGAGAAGCCACTGGAGCAGCCGGAGAATGGGTACACCTACAAGGCCACCTGGTTCATGCAGTTCCGGG
CGGTCCTGTGGCGATCCTGGCTGTCGGTGCTCAAGGAACCACTCCTCGTAAAAGTGCGACTTATTCAGAC
AACGGTGAGTGGTTCCAGTGGAAACAAATGATATAACGCTTACAATTCTTGGAAACAAATTCGCTAGATT
TTAGATAGAATTGCCTGATTCCACACCCTTCTTAGTTTTTTTCAATGAGATGTATAGTTTATAGTTTTGC
AGAAGATAAATAAATTTCATTTAACTCGCGAATATTAATGAGATGCGAGTAACATTTTAATTTGCAGATG
GTTGCCATCTTGATTGGCCTCATCTTTTTGGGCCAACAACTCACGCAAGTGGGTGTGATGAATATCAACG
GAGCCATCTTCCTCTTCCTGACCAACATGACCTTTCAAAACGTCTTTGCCACGATAAATGTAAGTCATGT
TTAGAATACATTTGCATTTCAATAATTTACTAACTTTCTAATGAATCGATTCGATTTAGGTGTTCACCTC
AGAGCTGCCAGTTTTTATGAGGGAGGCCCGAAGTCGACTTTATCGCTGTGACACATACTTTCTGGGCAAA
ACGATTGCCGAATTGCCGCTTTTTCTCACAGTGCCACTGGTCTTCACGGCGATTGCCTATCCGATGATCG
GACTGCGGGCCGGAGTGCTGCACTTCTTCAACTGCCTGGCGCTGGTCACTCTGGTGGCCAATGTGTCAAC
GTCCTTCGGATATCTAATATCCTGCGCCAGCTCCTCGACCTCGATGGCGCTGTCTGTGGGTCCGCCGGTT
ATCATACCATTCCTGCTCTTTGGCGGCTTCTTCTTGAACTCGGGCTCGGTGCCAGTATACCTCAAATGGT
TGTCGTACCTCTCATGGTTCCGTTACGCCAACGAGGGTCTGCTGATTAACCAATGGGCGGACGTGGAGCC
GGGCGAAATTAGCTGCACATCGTCGAACACCACGTGCCCCAGTTCGGGCAAGGTCATCCTGGAGACGCTT
AACTTCTCCGCCGCCGATCTGCCGCTGGACTACGTGGGTCTGGCCATTCTCATCGTGAGCTTCCGGGTGC
TCGCATATCTGGCTCTAAGACTTCGGGCCCGACGCAAGGAGTAGCCGACATATATCCGAAATAACTGCTT
GTTTTTTTTTTTTACCATTATTACCATCGTGTTTACTGTTTATTGCCCCCTCAAAAAGCTAATGTAATTA
TATTTGTGCCAATAAAAACAAGATATGACCTATAGAATACAAGTATTTCCCCTTCGAACATCCCCACAAG
TAGACTTTGGATTTGTCTTCTAACCAAAAGACTTACACACCTGCATACCTTACATCAAAAACTCGTTTAT
CGCTACATAAAACACCGGGATATATTTTTTATATACATACTTTTCAAATCGCGCGCCCTCTTCATAATTC
ACCTCCACCACACCACGTTTCGTAGTTGCTCTTTCGCTGTCTCCCACCCGCTCTCCGCAACACATTCACC
TTTTGTTCGACGACCTTGGAGCGACTGTCGTTAGTTCCGCGCGATTCGGTTCGCTCAAATGGTTCCGAGT
GGTTCATTTCGTCTCAATAGAAATTAGTAATAAATATTTGTATGTACAATTTATTTGCTCCAATATATTT
GTATATATTTCCCTCACAGCTATATTTATTCTAATTTAATATTATGACTTTTTAAGGTAATTTTTTGTGA
CCTGTTCGGAGTGATTAGCGTTACAATTTGAACTGAAAGTGACATCCAGTGTTTGTTCCTTGTGTAGATG
CATCTCAAAAAAATGGTGGGCATAATAGTGTTGTTTATATATATCAAAAATAACAACTATAATAATAAGA
ATACATTTAATTTAGAAAATGCTTGGATTTCACTGGAACTAGGCTAGCATAACTTCGTATAATGTATGCT
ATACGAAGTTATGCTAGCGGATCCGGGAATTGGGAATTGGGCAATATTTAAATGGCGGCGCGCCGAATTC
TTTTTTGCTCACCTGTGATTGCTCCTACTCAAATACAAAAACATCAAATTTTCTGTCAATAAAGCATATT
TATTTATATTTATTTTACAGGAAAGAATTCCTTTTAAAGTGTATTTTAACCTATAATGAAAAACGATTAA
AAAAAATACATAAAATAATTCGAAAATTTTTGAATAGCCCAGGTTGATAAAAATTCATTTCATACGTTTT
ATAACTTATGCCCCTAAGTATTTTTTGACCATAGTGTTTCAATTCTACATTAATTTTACAGAGTAGAATG
AAACGCCACCTACTCAGCCAAGAGGCGAAAAGGTTAGCTCGCCAAGCAGAGAGGGCGCCAGTGCTCACTA
CTTTTTATAATTCTCAACTTCTTTTTCCAGACTCAGTTCGTATATATAGACCTATTTTCAATTTAACGTC
GCGGCGAGAAAGAGAATACCAGTTTTAGAGCTAGAAATAGCAAGTTAAAATAAGGCTAGTCCGTTATCAA
CTTGAAAAAGTGGCACCGAGTCGGTGCTTTTTTTTTTTGGTACCTCTAGAGATCCACTAGTGTCGACGAT
GTAGGTCACGGTCTCGAAGCCGCGGTGCGGGTGCCAGGGCGTGCCCTTGGGCTCCCCGGGCGCGTACTCC
ACCTCACCCATCTGGTCCATCATGATGAACGGGTCGAGGTGGCGGTAGTTGATCCCGGCGAACGCGCGGC
GCACCGGGAAGCCCTCGCCCTCGAAACCGCTGGGCGCGGTGGTCACGGTGAGCACGGGACGTGCGACGGC
GTCGGCGGGTGCGGATACGCGGGGCAGCGTCAGCGGGTTCTCGACGGTCACGGCGGGCATGTCGACACTA
GTTCTAGCCAGCTTTTGTTCCCTTTAGTGAGGGTTAATTTCGAGCTTGGCGTAATCATGGTCATAGCTGT
TTCCTGTGTGAAATTGTTATCCGCTCACAATTCCACACAACATACGAGCCGGAAGCATAAAGTGTAAAGC
CTGGGGTGCCTAATGAGTGAGCTAACTCACATTAATTGCGTTGCGCTCACTGCCCGCTTTCCAGTCGGGA
AACCTGTCGTGCCAGCTGCATTAATGAATCGGCCAACGCGCGGGGAGAGGCGGTTTGCGTATTGGGCGCT
CTTCCGCTTCCTCGCTCACTGACTCGCTGCGCTCGGTCGTTCGGCTGCGGCGAGCGGTATCAGCTCACTC
AAAGGCGGTAATACGGTTATCCACAGAATCAGGGGATAACGCAGGAAAGAACATGTGAGCAAAAGGCCAG
CAAAAGGCCAGGAACCGTAAAAAGGCCGCGTTGCTGGCGTTTTTCCATAGGCTCCGCCCCCCTGACGAGC
ATCACAAAAATCGACGCTCAAGTCAGAGGTGGCGAAACCCGACAGGACTATAAAGATACCAGGCGTTTCC
CCCTGGAAGCTCCCTCGTGCGCTCTCCTGTTCCGACCCTGCCGCTTACCGGATACCTGTCCGCCTTTCTC
CCTTCGGGAAGCGTGGCGCTTTCTCATAGCTCACGCTGTAGGTATCTCAGTTCGGTGTAGGTCGTTCGCT
CCAAGCTGGGCTGTGTGCACGAACCCCCCGTTCAGCCCGACCGCTGCGCCTTATCCGGTAACTATCGTCT
TGAGTCCAACCCGGTAAGACACGACTTATCGCCACTGGCAGCAGCCACTGGTAACAGGATTAGCAGAGCG
AGGTATGTAGGCGGTGCTACAGAGTTCTTGAAGTGGTGGCCTAACTACGGCTACACTAGAAGAACAGTAT
TTGGTATCTGCGCTCTGCTGAAGCCAGTTACCTTCGGAAAAAGAGTTGGTAGCTCTTGATCCGGCAAACA
AACCACCGCTGGTAGCGGTGGTTTTTTTGTTTGCAAGCAGCAGATTACGCGCAGAAAAAAAGGATCTCAA
GAAGATCCTTTGATCTTTTCTACGGGGTCTGACGCTCAGTGGAACGAAAACTCACGTTAAGGGATTTTGG
TCATGAGATTATCAAAAAGGATCTTCACCTAGATCCTTTTAAATTAAAAATGAAGTTTTAAATCAATCTA
AAGTATATATGAGTAAACTTGGTCTGACAGTTACCAATGCTTAATCAGTGAGGCACCTATCTCAGCGATC
TGTCTATTTCGTTCATCCATAGTTGCCTGACTCCCCGTCGTGTAGATAACTACGATACGGGAGGGCTTAC
CATCTGGCCCCAGTGCTGCAATGATACCGCGAGACCCACGCTCACCGGCTCCAGATTTATCAGCAATAAA
CCAGCCAGCCGGAAGGGCCGAGCGCAGAAGTGGTCCTGCAACTTTATCCGCCTCCATCCAGTCTATTAAT
TGTTGCCGGGAAGCTAGAGTAAGTAGTTCGCCAGTTAATAGTTTGCGCAACGTTGTTGCCATTGCTACAG
GCATCGTGGTGTCACGCTCGTCGTTTGGTATGGCTTCATTCAGCTCCGGTTCCCAACGATCAAGGCGAGT
TACATGATCCCCCATGTTGTGCAAAAAAGCGGTTAGCTCCTTCGGTCCTCCGATCGTTGTCAGAAGTAAG
TTGGCCGCAGTGTTATCACTCATGGTTATGGCAGCACTGCATAATTCTCTTACTGTCATGCCATCCGTAA
GATGCTTTTCTGTGACTGGTGAGTACTCAACCAAGTCATTCTGAGAATAGTGTATGCGGCGACCGAGTTG
CTCTTGCCCGGCGTCAATACGGGATAATACCGCGCCACATAGCAGAACTTTAAAAGTGCTCATCATTGGA
AAACGTTCTTCGGGGCGAAAACTCTCAAGGATCTTACCGCTGTTGAGATCCAGTTCGATGTAACCCACTC
GTGCACCCAACTGATCTTCAGCATCTTTTACTTTCACCAGCGTTTCTGGGTGAGCAAAAACAGGAAGGCA
AAATGCCGCAAAAAAGGGAATAAGGGCGACACGGAAATGTTGAATACTCATACTCTTCCTTTTTCAATAT
TATTGAAGCATTTATCAGGGTTATTGTCTCATGAGCGGATACATATTTGAATGTATTTAGAAAAATAAAC
AAATAGGGGTTCCGCGCACATTTCCCCGAAAAGTGCCAC
Features (pLannotate 1.2.2; 16 found; start..end, strand, type, name):
      1..429     +  rep_origin     f1 ori (sequence partly withheld): f1 bacteriophage origin of replication; arrow indicates direction of (+) strand synthesis
    460..617     -  CDS            lacZα (fragment): LacZα fragment of β-galactosidase; lacZ fragment
    620..638     +  promoter       T7 promoter: promoter for bacteriophage T7 RNA polymerase
    663..4782    +  gene           mini-white: white; This modified version of the white gene lacks part of the first intron.
   4789..4822    -  protein_bind   loxP: Cre-mediated recombination occurs in the 8-bp core sequence (GCATACAT). Cre recombinase
   4881..5301    +  promoter       dU6-3 promoter: RNA polymerase III promoter for Drosophila U6-3 snRNA (Port et al., 2014)
   5322..5397    +  misc_RNA       gRNA scaffold: guide RNA scaffold for the Streptococcus pyogenes CRISPR/Cas9 system
   5453..5522    +  protein_bind   attB: attB site for the φC31 integrase (Groth et al., 2000) phage φC31 integrase
   5741..5759    -  promoter       T3 promoter: promoter for bacteriophage T3 RNA polymerase
   5804..5820    -  protein_bind   lac operator: The lac repressor binds to the lac operator to inhibit transcription in E. coli. This inhibition can be relieved by adding lactose or isopropyl-β-D-thiogalactopyranoside (IPTG). lac repressor encoded by lacI
   5828..5858    -  promoter       lac promoter: promoter for the E. coli lac operon
   5873..5894    -  protein_bind   CAP binding site: CAP binding activates transcription in the presence of cAMP. E. coli catabolite activator protein
   5907..5999    -  CDS            lacI (fragment): lac repressor; lacI; The lac repressor binds to the lac operator to inhibit transcription in E. coli. This inhibition can be relieved by adding lactose or isopropyl-β-D-thiogalactopyranoside (IPTG).
   6182..6770    -  rep_origin     ori: high-copy-number ColE1/pMB1/pBR322/pUC origin of replication
   6941..7801    -  CDS            AmpR: β-lactamase; bla; confers resistance to ampicillin, carbenicillin, and related antibiotics
   7802..7906    -  promoter       AmpR promoter: bla
