[The description below was written by a language model from this plasmid's Addgene catalogue record and pLannotate feature annotations shown in this document.]
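Description:
gRNA[Tra].1026G is a 7.9 kb Drosophila melanogaster transgenesis plasmid of the CRISPR class, built on a white+attB backbone to deliver a single guide RNA directed against the fly sex-determination gene transformer (tra). In bacteria it behaves as a standard high-copy cloning vector: a ColE1/pUC-type origin drives replication and a β-lactamase cassette with its own promoter confers ampicillin resistance. An f1 phage origin, flanking T7 and T3 promoters, and remnants of the lac promoter/operator, lacZα and lacI are carried over from the phagemid-style parent and play no evident role in the fly.

The payload is a compact Pol III expression unit. The Drosophila U6-3 snRNA promoter (dU6-3) is followed by a short gap that accommodates the tra-specific spacer and then by the Streptococcus pyogenes Cas9 guide RNA scaffold, so that a complete sgRNA is transcribed ubiquitously in transgenic animals. The plasmid does not encode Cas9, which must be supplied separately, for example from another transgenic line. A φC31 attB site downstream of the guide cassette allows integrase-mediated insertion into a genomic attP docking site. The mini-white gene, a shortened form of white lacking part of the first intron, restores eye pigmentation in a white mutant background and so marks transformants. A single loxP site lies between mini-white and the U6 cassette; the record does not state its intended use.

According to the associated publication title, the construct was used in developing precision guided sterile male technology for insect population control, demonstrated in flies.
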