Addgene plasmid #112689: gRNA[Tra].1026G
Purpose: express gRNA targeting Tra under dU6-3 promoter
Depositing lab: Omar Akbari. Depositing organization: University of California, San Diego (UCSD). Publication: Transforming insect population control with precision guided sterile males with demonstration in flies. Kandul NP, Liu J, Sanchez C HM, Wu SL, Marshall JM, Akbari OS. Nat Commun. 2019 Jan 8;10(1):84. doi: 10.1038/s41467-018-07964-7. PubMed 30622266.
Backbone
  Vector backbone: white+attB
  Vector type: CRISPR
  Selectable markers: mini-white
Growth in bacteria
  Bacterial resistance: Ampicillin, 100 μg/mL
  Growth temperature: 37°C
  Growth strain: DH5alpha
  Copy number: High Copy
Gene/Insert
  Gene/Insert name: U6.3-gRNA[Tra]
  gRNA/shRNA sequence: CGGCGAGAAAGAGAATACCA
  Species: D. melanogaster (fly)
  Entrez Gene: tra (a.k.a. Dmel_CG16724, CG16724, Dmel\CG16724, Dmtra, TRA, Tra)
Terms and licenses: Academic/Nonprofit Terms; Industry Terms: Not Available to Industry
How to cite: gRNA[Tra].1026G was a gift from Omar Akbari (Addgene plasmid # 112689 ; http://n2t.net/addgene:112689 ; RRID:Addgene_112689)
